Addgene plasmid #78652: pBW300ParsR-Amp32T
Purpose: pSB3K3 carrying araC-PBAD-30hrpV-t-J101-32arsR-t-ParsR-30hrpR-32hrpS-t-hrpL-30gfp-t
Depositing lab: Baojun Wang. Depositing organization: University of Edinburgh. Publication: Engineering modular and tunable genetic amplifiers for scaling transcriptional signals in cascaded gene networks. Wang B, Barahona M, Buck M. Nucleic Acids Res. 2014 Aug;42(14):9484-92. doi: 10.1093/nar/gku593. Epub 2014 Jul 16. PubMed 25030903.
Backbone
  Vector backbone: pSB3K3
  Backbone manufacturer: BioBrick vector, IGEM registry
  Vector type: Synthetic Biology
Growth in bacteria
  Bacterial resistance: Kanamycin, 50 μg/mL
  Growth temperature: 37°C
  Growth strain: DH5alpha
  Copy number: Low Copy
Gene/Insert
  Gene/Insert name: araC-PBAD-30hrpV-t-J101-32arsR-t-ParsR-
  Species: Synthetic
  Promoter: see insert
  Cloning method: Unknown
  Sequencing primers: 5′ pBRforEco; 3′ RNAde-BB-2R
Terms and licenses: Academic/Nonprofit Terms; Industry Terms: Not Available to Industry
How to cite: pBW300ParsR-Amp32T was a gift from Baojun Wang (Addgene plasmid # 78652 ; http://n2t.net/addgene:78652 ; RRID:Addgene_78652)
