[The description below was written by a language model from this plasmid's Addgene catalogue record.]
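Description:
pBW300ParsR-Amp32T is a synthetic-biology plasmid built on the BioBrick vector pSB3K3, propagated in E. coli under kanamycin selection and recorded as low copy. No feature table accompanies the entry, so the architecture can be described only from the shorthand in the purpose field; the insert name field is a truncated copy of that string, and element positions, orientations and sizes are not stated.

The payload is a multi-module gene circuit written as araC-PBAD-30hrpV-t-J101-32arsR-t-ParsR-30hrpR-32hrpS-t-hrpL-30gfp-t. Read in order, it comprises an arabinose-inducible module (araC with the PBAD promoter) driving hrpV. Next is a module labelled J101, probably a constitutive BioBrick promoter, expressing the arsenic-responsive repressor ArsR. An ArsR-regulated ParsR promoter then drives hrpR and hrpS, and an hrpL promoter drives the gfp reporter. The "t" entries mark terminators separating the units, and the numbers 30 and 32 most likely denote the ribosome binding site variants preceding each coding region, though the record does not define them.

In the hrp regulatory system, HrpR and HrpS act together to activate the σ54-dependent hrpL promoter, while HrpV binds HrpS and antagonises that activation. The arsenic-sensing input from ParsR is therefore relayed through HrpR/HrpS to produce an amplified GFP output, and arabinose-controlled HrpV offers an external handle for tuning the gain. This matches the associated work on modular, tunable genetic amplifiers for scaling transcriptional signals in cascaded networks. The construct serves as an arsenic-responsive sensor coupled to a tunable amplifier with a fluorescent readout.
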