>Addgene plasmid #78652 | pBW300ParsR-Amp32T | depositor partial sequence | sequence record 146776 | backbone
TACTAGTAGCGGCCGCTGCAGTCCGGCAAAAAAACGGGCAAGGTGTCACCACCCTGCCCTTTTTCTTTAA
AACCGAAAAGATTACTTCGCGTTATGCAGGCTTCCTCGCTCACTGACTCGCTGCGCTCGGTCGTTCGGCT
GCGGCGAGCGGTATCAGCTCACTCAAAGGCGGTAATCTCGAGTCCCGTCAAGTCAGCGTAATGCTCTGCC
AGTGTTACAACCAATTAACCAATTCTGATTAGAAAAACTCATCGAGCATCAAATGAAACTGCAATTTATT
CATATCAGGATTATCAATACCATATTTTTGAAAAAGCCGTTTCTGTAATGAAGGAGAAAACTCACCGAGG
CAGTTCCATAGGATGGCAAGATCCTGGTATCGGTCTGCGATTCCGACTCGTCCAACATCAATACAACCTA
TTAATTTCCCCTCGTCAAAAATAAGGTTATCAAGTGAGAAATCACCATGAGTGACGACTGAATCCGGTGA
GAATGGCAAAAGCTTATGCATTTCTTTCCAGACTTGTTCAACAGGCCAGCCATTACGCTCGTCATCAAAA
TCACTCGCATCAACCAAACCGTTATTCATTCGTGATTGCGCCTGAGCGAGACGAAATACGCGATCGCTGT
TAAAAGGACAATTACAAACAGGAATCGAATGCAACCGGCGCAGGAACACTGCCAGCGCATCAACAATATT
TTCACCTGAATCAGGATATTCTTCTAATACCTGGAATGCTGTTTTCCCGGGGATCGCAGTGGTGAGTAAC
CATGCATCATCAGGAGTACGGATAAAATGCTTGATGGTCGGAAGAGGCATAAATTCCGTCAGCCAGTTTA
GTCTGACCATCTCATCTGTAACATCATTGGCAACGCTACCTTTGCCATGTTTCAGAAACAACTCTGGCGC
ATCGGGCTTCCCATACAATCGATAGATTGTCGCACCTGATTGCCCGACATTATCGCGAGCCCATTTATAC
CCATATAAATCAGCATCCATGTTGGAATTTAATCGCGGCCTCGAGCAAGACGTTTCCCGTTGAATATGGC
TCATAACACCCCTTGTATTACTGTTTATGTAAGCAGACAGTTTTATTGTTCATGATGATATATTTTTATC
TTGTGCAATGTAACATCAGAGATTTTGAGACACAACGTGGCTTTGTTGAATAAATCGAACTTTTGCTGAG
TTGAAGGATCAGATCACGCATCTTCCCGACAACGCAGACCGTTCCGTGGCAAAGCAAAAGTTCAAAATCA
CCAACTGGTCCACCTACAACAAAGCTCTCATCAACCGTGGCTCCCTCACTTTCTGGCTGGATGATGGGGC
GATTCAGGCCTGGTATGAGTCAGCAACACCTTCTTCACGAGGCAGACCTCAGCGCTAGCGGAGTGTATAC
TGGCTTACTATGTTGGCACTGATGAGGGTGTCAGTGAAGTGCTTCATGTGGCAGGAGAAAAAAGGCTGCA
CCGGTGCGTCAGCAGAATATGTGATACAGGATATATTCCGCTTCCTCGCTCACTGACTCGCTACGCTCGG
TCGTTCGACTGCGGCGAGCGGAAATGGCTTACGAACGGGGCGGAGATTTCCTGGAAGATGCCAGGAAGAT
ACTTAACAGGGAAGTGAGAGGGCCGCGGCAAAGCCGTTTTTCCATAGGCTCCGCCCCCCTGACAAGCATC
ACGAAATCTGACGCTCAAATCAGTGGTGGCGAAACCCGACAGGACTATAAAGATACCAGGCGTTTCCCCT
GGCGGCTCCCTCGTGCGCTCTCCTGTTCCTGCCTTTCGGTTTACCGGTGTCATTCCGCTGTTATGGCCGC
GTTTGTCTCATTCCACGCCTGACACTCAGTTCCGGGTAGGCAGTTCGCTCCAAGCTGGACTGTATGCACG
AACCCCCCGTTCAGTCCGACCGCTGCGCCTTATCCGGTAACTATCGTCTTGAGTCCAACCCGGAAAGACA
TGCAAAAGCACCACTGGCAGCAGCCACTGGTAATTGATTTAGAGGAGTTAGTCTTGAAGTCATGCGCCGG
TTAAGGCTAAACTGAAAGGACAAGTTTTGGTGACTGCGCTCCTCCAAGCCAGTTACCTCGGTTCAAAGAG
TTGGTAGCTCAGAGAACCTTCGAAAAACCGCCCTGCAAGGCGGTTTTTTCGTTTTCAGAGCAAGAGATTA
CGCGCAGACCAAAACGATCTCAAGAAGATCATCTTATTAAGGGGTCTGACGCTCAGTGGAACGAAAACTC
ACGTTAAGGGATTTTGGTCATGAGATTATCAAAAAGGATCTTCACCTAGATCCTTTTAAATTAAAAATGA
AGTTTTAAATCAATCTAAAGTATATATGAGTAAACTTGGTCTGACAGTTACCAATGCTTAATCAGTGAGG
CACCTATCTCAGCGATCTGTCTATTTCGTTCATCCATAGTTGCCTGACTCCCCGTCGTGTAGATAACTAC
GATACGGGAGGGCTTACCATCTGGCCCCAGTGCTGCAATGATACCGCGAGACCCACGCTCACCGGCTCCA
GATTTATCAGCAATAAACCAGCCAGCCGGAAGGGCCGAGCGCAGAAGTGGTCCTGCAACTTTATCCGCCT
CCATCCAGTCTATTCCATGGTGCCACCTGACGTCTAAGAAACCATTATTATCATGACATTAACCTATAAA
AATAGGCGTATCACGAGGCAGAATTTCAGATAAAAAAAATCCTTAGCTTTCGCTAAGGATGATTTCTGGA
ATTCGCGGCCGCTTCTAGAG
