>Addgene plasmid #78652 | pBW300ParsR-Amp32T | addgene partial sequence | sequence record 154184 | pBAD-F 5'-ATGCCATAGCATTTTTATCC-3'
ACTCTCTACTGTTTCTCCATTACTAGAGAAAGAGGAGAAATACTAGATGATTGAGGTAACGGAAAAGTCG
GCATTTTACGCTCAGGTTGCCGCCCAGAGCCCAGCAGTATGGCCAGTGGCCAATGGCGTCGCGTTTGTCA
GTCGGCGCGAACACCATGATTGGGGGATCGCCTTGCACATAGAAGGCCGCGCGTTGCGTCCCGATCAACT
GCGTGATGCACTGCAACGACGTTTTATGGAGTCAGAGCGTTTCAATCACTACTTCCTGTTTCTGGACGTA
CGACGCGACTTTGTGGTGTGGCACGCGGTCAACGAAAAACCGGGTTCCTACGCCAGCCTGGACGACATCC
GCCGGCATGAGTTGATGCTGGCAGGGCTGGACCATTTGAGCGAGGAAATGCACTAATAACCAGGCATCAA
ATAAAACGAAAGGCTCAGTCGAAAGACTGGGCCTTTCGTTTTATCTGTTGTTTGTCGGTGAACGCTCTCT
ACTAGAGTCACACTGGCTCACCTTCGGGTGGGCCTTTCTGCGTTTATATACTAGAGTTTACAGCTAGCTC
AGTCCTTGGTATTATGCTAGCTCCTAGGGTCACACAGGAAAGTACCATATGTCATTTCTGTTACCCATCC
AATTGTTCAAAATTCTTGCTGATGAAACCCGTCTGGGCATCGTTTTACTGCTCAGCGAACTGGGAGAGTT
ATGCGTCTGCGATCTCTGCACTGCTCTCGACCAGTCGCAGCCCAAGATCTCCCGCCACCTGGCATTGCTG
CGTGAAAGCGGGCTATTGCTGGACCGCAAGCAAGGTAAGTGGGTTCATTACCGCTTATCACCGCATATT
