>Addgene plasmid #78652 | pBW300ParsR-Amp32T | addgene partial sequence | sequence record 154185 | MoCloR 5'-gccacctgacgtctaagaaacc-3'
AAAATAGGCGTATCACGAGGCAGAATTTCAGATAAAAAAAATCCTTAGCTTTCGCTAAGGATGATTTCTG
GAATTCGCGGCCGCTTCTAGAGTTATGACAACTTGACGGCTACATCATTCACTTTTTCTTCACAACCGGC
ACGGAACTCGCTCGGGCTGGCCCCGGTGCATTTTTTAAATACCCGCGAGAAATAGAGTTGATCGTCAAAA
CCAACATTGCGACCGACGGTGGCGATAGGCATCCGGGTGGTGCTCAAAAGCAGCTTCGCCTGGCTGATAC
GTTGGTCCTCGCGCCAGCTTAAGACGCTAATCCCTAACTGCTGGCGGAAAAGATGTGACAGACGCGACGG
CGACAAGCAAACATGCTGTGCGACGCTGGCGATATCAAAATTGCTGTCTGCCAGGTGATCGCTGATGTAC
TGACAAGCCTCGCGTACCCGATTATCCATCGGTGGATGGAGCGACTCGTTAATCGCTTCCATGCGCCGCA
GTAACAATTGCTCAAGCAGATTTATCGCCAGCAGCTCCGAATAGCGCCCTTCCCCTTGCCCGGCGTTAAT
GATTTGCCCAAACAGGTCGCTGAAATGCGGCTGGTGCGCTTCATCCGGGCGAAAGAACCCCGTATTGGCA
AATATTGACGGCCAGTTAAGCCATTCATGCCAGTAGGCGCGCGGACGAAAGTAAACCCACTGGTGATACC
ATTCGCGAGCCTCCGGATGACGACCGTAGTGATGAATCTCTCCTGGCGGGAACAGCAAAATATCACCCGG
TCGGCAAACAAATTCTCGTCCCTGATTTTT
